>Addgene plasmid #45698 | pBp-FGFR2b-WT | addgene partial sequence | sequence record 65235 | pBABE3
CTGGCGAATTCCTACATCACCACTTTGTACAAGAAAGCTGGGTTCTATGTTTTAACACTGCCGTTTATGT
GTGGATACTGAGGAAGGCATGGTTCGTAAGGCATGGGGTCTGGAGAAAAAACAGAATCATCTCCTGAAGA
ACAAGAACTTCTTGTGTCAGGGTAACTAGGTGAATACTGTTCGAGAGGTTGGCTGAGGTCCAAGTATTCC
TCATTGGTTGTGAGAGTGAGAATTCGATCCAAGTCTTCTACCAACTGCTTGAACGTTGGTCTCTGGGAGG
GCACTGCATGCCAACAGTCCCTCATCATCATGTACAGTTCGTTGGTGCAGTTGGCTGGCTTATCCATTCT
GTGTCCTTCCTTCAGCAGCTTAAAAAGTTCCTCCACGGGAATCCCTGGGTAGGGCGAGCCCCCTAAAGTG
AAGATCTCCCACATTAACACCCCGAAGGACCAGACATCACTCTGATGAGTGTATACTCTATCAAACAGGG
CTTCTGGAGCCATCCACTTGACTGGAAGCCGCCCATTGGTGGTCTTTTTGTAATAGTCTATATTGTTGAT
ATCTCTGGCGAGTCCAAAGTCTGCTATTTTCATCACATTGTTTTCTGTTACCAAAACATTTCTGGCTGCT
AAATCTCGATGAATACATTTTTGGGAAGCCAAGTACTCCATGCCTCTGGCCAGCTGGTAGGTGCATGACA
CCAAGTCCTTGAAGGTCATCTGCTCCTCAGGAACACGGTTAATGTCATAGGAGTACTCCATCCCGGGTGG
CCTCCGGGCTCGGAGGTATTCTCGGAGGTTGCCTTTAGAGGCATACTCAACTATGACATAGAGAGGCCCA
TCCTGTGTGCAGGCTCCAAGAAGATTTATGATATTCTTGTGTTTCCCAATCATCTTCATCATCTCCATCT
CTGACACCAGATCAGAAAGGTCTTTCTCTGTGGCATCATCTTTCA
