>Addgene plasmid #45698 | pBp-FGFR2b-WT | addgene partial sequence | sequence record 65359 | hFGFR2-F1 5'-CGTACCACCTGGATGTTGTG-3'
CGGCCCATCCTCCAAGCCGGACTGCCGGCAAATGCCTCCACAGTGGTCGGAGGAGACGTAGAGTTTGTCT
GCAAGGTTTACAGTGATGCCCAGCCCCACATCCAGTGGATCAAGCACGTGGAAAAGAACGGCAGTAAATA
CGGGCCCGACGGGCTGCCCTACCTCAAGGTTCTCAAGCACTCGGGGATAAATAGTTCCAATGCAGAAGTG
CTGGCTCTGTTCAATGTGACCGAGGCGGATGCTGGGGAATATATATGTAAGGTCTCCAATTATATAGGGC
AGGCCAACCAGTCTGCCTGGCTCACTGTCCTGCCAAAACAGCAAGCGCCTGGAAGAGAAAAGGAGATTAC
AGCTTCCCCAGACTACCTGGAGATAGCCATTTACTGCATAGGGGTCTTCTTAATCGCCTGTATGGTGGTA
ACAGTCATCCTGTGCCGAATGAAGAACACGACCAAGAAGCCAGACTTCAGCAGCCAGCCGGCTGTGCACA
AGCTGACCAAACGTATCCCCCTGCGGAGACAGGTAACAGTTTCGGCTGAGTCCAGCTCCTCCATGAACTC
CAACACCCCGCTGGTGAGGATAACAACACGCCTCTCTTCAACGGCAGACACCCCCATGCTGGCAGGGGTC
TCCGAGTATGAACTTCCAGAGGACCCAAAATGGGAGTTTCCAAGAGATAAGCTGACACTGGGCAAGCCCC
TGGGAGAAGGTTGCTTTGGGCAAGTGGTCATGGCGGAAGCAGTGGGAATTGACAAAGACAAGCCCAAGGA
GGCGGTCACCGTGGCCGTGAAGATGTTGAAAGATGATGCCACAGAGAAAGACCTTTCTGATCTGGTGTCA
GAGATGGAGATGATGAAGATGATTGGGAAACACAAGAATATCATAAATCTTCTTGGAGCCTGCACACAGG
ATGGGCCTCTCTATGTCATAGTTGA
