[The description below was written by a language model from this plasmid's Addgene catalogue record.]
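Description:
pBp-FGFR2b-WT is a retroviral mammalian expression plasmid built on a Gateway-adapted pBabe-puro backbone, carrying the wild-type human FGFR2 IIIb isoform (the "b" splice form of fibroblast growth factor receptor 2, also known as KGFR or K-SAM). The insert is about 2.4 kb in a backbone of about 5.5 kb, giving a total of roughly 7.9 kb. The coding sequence was introduced by Gateway recombination, so it is flanked by Gateway recombination sequences left over from the cloning reaction. The plasmid is propagated in E. coli under ampicillin selection; its copy number is listed as unknown, and the record does not name the bacterial origin of replication.

No feature table is provided, and the record does not explicitly state which promoter drives the insert or list individual regulatory elements. In pBabe-type vectors generally, the region between the Moloney murine leukemia virus long terminal repeats is packaged into retroviral particles when the plasmid is introduced into a packaging cell line. The 5′ LTR typically transcribes the inserted gene, while a separate internal promoter expresses the puromycin resistance gene. Consistent with this design, puromycin is the recorded selectable marker for mammalian cells, allowing stably transduced populations to be isolated after infection. No epitope tags or reporters are recorded.

The associated publication concerns inhibitor-sensitive FGFR2 and FGFR3 mutations in lung squamous cell carcinoma. This suggests the construct serves as the wild-type reference for stable ectopic FGFR2 IIIb expression, against which mutant receptor versions can be compared in transformation and drug-sensitivity studies.
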