Addgene plasmid #45698: pBp-FGFR2b-WT
Depositing lab: Matthew Meyerson. Depositing organization: Dana-Farber Cancer Institute. Publication: Inhibitor-sensitive FGFR2 and FGFR3 mutations in lung squamous cell carcinoma. Liao RG, Jung J, Tchaicha JH, Wilkerson MD, Sivachenko A, Beauchamp EM, Liu Q, Pugh TJ, Pedamallu CS, Hayes DN, Gray NS, Getz G, Wong KK, Haddad RI, Meyerson M, Hammerman PS. Cancer Res. 2013 Jun 20. 10.1158/0008-5472.CAN-12-3950 PubMed 23786770.
Backbone
  Vector backbone: pBabe puro Gateway
  Backbone size w/o insert (bp): 5500
  Total vector size (bp): 7900
  Modifications to backbone: Gateway cloning sequences flank region with gene insert for use with the Gateway system reagents.
  Vector type: Mammalian Expression, Retroviral
  Selectable markers: Puromycin
Growth in bacteria
  Bacterial resistance: Ampicillin, 100 μg/mL
  Growth temperature: 30°C
  Growth strain: DH5alpha
  Copy number: Unknown
Gene/Insert
  Gene/Insert name: FGFR2 IIIb
  Species: H. sapiens (human)
  Insert size (bp): 2400
  Entrez Gene: FGFR2 (a.k.a. BBDS, BEK, BFR-1, CD332, CEK3, CFD1, ECT1, JWS, K-SAM, KGFR, TK14, TK25)
  Cloning method: Gateway Cloning
  Sequencing primers: 5′ Gateway reagents; 3′ Gateway reagents
Terms and licenses: Academic/Nonprofit Terms; Industry Terms: Not Available to Industry
How to cite: pBp-FGFR2b-WT was a gift from Matthew Meyerson (Addgene plasmid # 45698 ; http://n2t.net/addgene:45698 ; RRID:Addgene_45698)
